Addgene plasmid #108021: BMR1_01g00945-bio-His
Purpose: Expresses enzymatically monobiotinylated full-length BMR1_01g00945 ectodomain with no N-linked glycans upon cotransfection with BirA in mammalian cells. Contains a C-terminal rat Cd4 d3+4 tag.
Depositing lab: Gavin Wright. Depositing organization: Wellcome Sanger Institute. Publication: A library of recombinant Babesia microti cell surface and secreted proteins for diagnostics discovery and reverse vaccinology. Elton CM, Rodriguez M, Ben Mamoun C, Lobo CA, Wright GJ. Int J Parasitol. 2019 Feb;49(2):115-125. doi: 10.1016/j.ijpara.2018.10.003. Epub 2018 Oct 24. PubMed 30367868.
Backbone
  Vector backbone: pTT3
  Backbone manufacturer: Yves Durocher
  Backbone size w/o insert (bp): 6670
  Modifications to backbone: Addition of CD4, biotinylation sequence, 6xhis tags
  Vector type: Mammalian Expression
Growth in bacteria
  Bacterial resistance: Ampicillin, 100 μg/mL
  Growth temperature: 37°C
  Growth strain: DH5alpha
  Copy number: High Copy
Gene/Insert
  Gene/Insert name: BMR1_01g00945
  Species: B. microti
  Insert size (bp): 2276
  Mutation: all potential N-linked glycosylation sites (N-X-S/T, where X is not proline) were systematically removed by substituting alanine for serine/threonine at these sites.
  Promoter: CMV
  Tag / fusion protein: ratCD4d3+4,biotinylation sequence, 6xHis (C terminal on backbone)
  Cloning method: Restriction Enzyme; 5′ cloning site NotI (not destroyed); 3′ cloning site AscI (not destroyed)
  Sequencing primers: 5′ CMV-F; 3′ EBVori-F (5'-CCACTCAGTGTTGGCAAATG-3')
Resource information
  A portion of this plasmid was derived from a plasmid made by: Made by gene synthesis. pTT3 was obtained from Yves Durocher, National Research Council of Canada
Terms and licenses: Academic/Nonprofit Terms; Industry Terms: Not Available to Industry
How to cite: BMR1_01g00945-bio-His was a gift from Gavin Wright (Addgene plasmid # 108021 ; http://n2t.net/addgene:108021 ; RRID:Addgene_108021)
