[The description below was written by a language model from this plasmid's Addgene catalogue record and pLannotate feature annotations shown in this document.]
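Description:
BMR1_01g00945-bio-His is a mammalian expression plasmid built on the pTT3 backbone for transient production of a soluble, secreted Babesia microti protein. It is propagated in E. coli as a high-copy plasmid through a ColE1/pUC-type origin and selected with ampicillin via the β-lactamase gene. The backbone also carries the Epstein-Barr virus oriP element, which supports episomal maintenance and higher yields in cells that express EBNA1. Residual lac promoter/operator sequences and a few very short annotated hits (SUMO3, lacI, tet promoter, a bla fragment) look like backbone remnants or chance matches rather than functional parts.

Expression is driven by the CMV enhancer and promoter. These are followed by adenovirus-derived leader and splice sequences and a chimeric intron fragment that promote efficient transcript processing, and the unit ends with the rabbit β-globin polyadenylation signal. A mouse immunoglobulin heavy chain signal sequence fragment is annotated just upstream of the insert, consistent with directing the product into the secretory pathway. The synthetic insert, cloned between retained NotI and AscI sites, encodes the full-length ectodomain of BMR1_01g00945. All potential N-linked glycosylation sequons in it were removed by substituting alanine for the serine or threonine, so the parasite protein is not inappropriately glycosylated in mammalian cells. It is fused at its C terminus to rat Cd4 domains 3 and 4, a biotinylation acceptor peptide and a 6xHis tag; the latter two are listed in the catalogue but not individually annotated in the feature table.

Cotransfection with a BirA biotin ligase plasmid yields enzymatically monobiotinylated protein that can be captured in an oriented manner on streptavidin, and the His tag allows affinity purification. The plasmid belongs to a library of recombinant B. microti surface and secreted proteins made for diagnostics discovery and reverse vaccinology.
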