Features (pLannotate 1.2.2; 19 found; start..end, strand, type, name):
      7..386     +  enhancer       CMV enhancer: human cytomegalovirus immediate early enhancer
    388..587     +  promoter       CMV promoter: human cytomegalovirus (CMV) immediate early promoter
    655..693     +  misc_feature   Ad SA (fragment): adenovirus major late transcript splice acceptor (Friedrich and Soriano, 1991)
    726..935     -  CDS            PTP (fragment): TERM_ADE02 - Experimental evidence at protein level: Swiss-Prot protein existence level 1. Protein covalently bound to the viral DNA that acts as a primer for viral genomic replication by DNA strand displacement. Assembles on the viral origin of replication in an initiation complex with viral polymerase, DBP, host NFIA and host POU2F1/OCT1. During initiation, the polymerase covalently couples the first dCTP with Ser- 580 of pTP. The terminal protein stimulates the template activity over 20 fold compared to protein-free templates. Neo-synthesized viral genomes are linked to two preterminal prot
    966..1055    +  intron         chimeric intron (fragment): chimera between introns from adenovirus and immunoglobulin heavy chain genes
   1074..1120    +  CDS            IgH signal sequence (fragment): signal sequence from the mouse immunoglobulin heavy chain variable region
   1491..1507    +  CDS            SUMO3 (fragment): human small ubiquitin-related modifier 3
   3333..4019    +  CDS            Cd4 (fragment): CD4_RAT - Experimental evidence at protein level: Swiss-Prot protein existence level 1. Integral membrane glycoprotein that plays an essential role in the immune response and serves multiple functions in responses against both external and internal offenses. In T-cells, functions primarily as a coreceptor for MHC class II molecule:peptide complex. The antigens presented by class II peptides are derived from extracellular proteins while class I peptides are derived from cytosolic proteins. Interacts simultaneously with the T-cell receptor (TCR) and the MHC class II presented by antigen presenti
   4179..4234    +  polyA_signal   β-globin poly(A) signal: rabbit β-globin polyadenylation signal (Gil and Proudfoot, 1987)
   4748..6429    -  rep_origin     oriP (fragment): Epstein-Barr virus oriP replication origin (Yates et al., 2000)
   6556..6660    +  promoter       AmpR promoter: bla
   6661..7521    +  CDS            AmpR: β-lactamase; bla; confers resistance to ampicillin, carbenicillin, and related antibiotics
   7692..8280    +  rep_origin     ori: high-copy-number ColE1/pMB1/pBR322/pUC origin of replication
   8463..8555    +  CDS            lacI (fragment): lac repressor; lacI; The lac repressor binds to the lac operator to inhibit transcription in E. coli. This inhibition can be relieved by adding lactose or isopropyl-β-D-thiogalactopyranoside (IPTG).
   8568..8589    +  protein_bind   CAP binding site: CAP binding activates transcription in the presence of cAMP. E. coli catabolite activator protein
   8604..8634    +  promoter       lac promoter: promoter for the E. coli lac operon
   8642..8658    +  protein_bind   lac operator: The lac repressor binds to the lac operator to inhibit transcription in E. coli. This inhibition can be relieved by adding lactose or isopropyl-β-D-thiogalactopyranoside (IPTG). lac repressor encoded by lacI
   8728..8744    +  promoter       tet promoter (fragment): E. coli promoter for tetracycline efflux protein gene
   8754..8779    -  CDS            bla(M) (fragment): β-lactamase lacking the signal sequence; bla(M); allows cytosolic expression of β-lactamase
>Addgene plasmid #108021 | BMR1_01g00945-bio-His | addgene full sequence | sequence record 211255 | Addgene NGS Result
CATGTTGACATTGATTATTGACTAGTTATTAATAGTAATCAATTACGGGGTCATTAGTTCATAGCCCATA
TATGGAGTTCCGCGTTACATAACTTACGGTAAATGGCCCGCCTGGCTGACCGCCCAACGACCCCCGCCCA
TTGACGTCAATAATGACGTATGTTCCCATAGTAACGCCAATAGGGACTTTCCATTGACGTCAATGGGTGG
AGTATTTACGGTAAACTGCCCACTTGGCAGTACATCAAGTGTATCATATGCCAAGTCCGCCCCCTATTGA
CGTCAATGACGGTAAATGGCCCGCCTGGCATTATGCCCAGTACATGACCTTACGGGACTTTCCTACTTGG
CAGTACATCTACGTATTAGTCATCGCTATTACCATGGTGATGCGGTTTTGGCAGTACACCAATGGGCGTG
GATAGCGGTTTGACTCACGGGGATTTCCAAGTCTCCACCCCATTGACGTCAATGGGAGTTTGTTTTGGCA
CCAAAATCAACGGGACTTTCCAAAATGTCGTAATAACCCCGCCCCGTTGACGCAAATGGGCGGTAGGCGT
GTACGGTGGGAGGTCTATATAAGCAGAGCTCGTTTAGTGAACCGTCAGATCCTCACTCTCTTCCGCATCG
CTGTCTGCGAGGGCCAGCTGTTGGGCTCGCGGTTGAGGACAAACTCTTCGCGGTCTTTCCAGTACTCTTG
GATCGGAAACCCGTCGGCCTCCGAACGGTACTCCGCCACCGAGGGACCTGAGCGAGTCCGCATCGACCGG
ATCGGAAAACCTCTCGAGAAAGGCGTCTAACCAGTCACAGTCGCAAGGTAGGCTGAGCACCGTGGCGGGC
GGCAGCGGGTGGCGGTCGGGGTTGTTTCTGGCGGAGGTGCTGCTGATGATGTAATTAAAGTAGGCGGTCT
TGAGACGGCGGATGGTCGAGGTGAGGTGTGGCAGGCTTGAGATCCAGCTGTTGGGGTGAGTACTCCCTCT
CAAAAGCGGGCATTACTTCTGCGCTAAGATTGTCAGTTTCCAAAAACGAGGAGGATTTGATATTCACCTG
GCCCGATCTGGCCATACACTTGAGTGACAATGACATCCACTTTGCCTTTCTCTCCACAGGTGTCCACTCC
CAGGTCCAAGTTTGCCACCATGGAGTTTCAGACCCAGGTACTCATGTCCCTGCTGCTCTGCATGTCTGGT
GCGGCCGCCTCTGAGTCTGATCTGGGCGGCCTGCTGAGCGTGCACCAGGTCACAAACGCCGAGAACCTGT
ACGAGCTGGGCATCAAGCAGCTGGACAGCAGCATCAAGCTGCTCGAGGACGCCAAGTTCACCGGCAACCG
GATCCTGCGGGACTACGAGCAGACCGTGCAGTACGTGGCCGCCCACATCGGCCCCAGCGGCAGCTTCATC
AAGTTCAGCCCCGTGATCAAGAGACTGATCAGCCAGATCAACACCCTGACCCACGGCCTGAACGACGCCC
TGAGCCACGTGGACCCATTTCTGAGCAAGCTGATGAACGAGAAGTCCCAGCTGGTGGCCAACAAGAACGT
GATCTCCCAGGGCGCCGAAGAGAATATCGCCAAGCTGAGCACCCAGAGCGCCCGGAACCTGCTGATCTCC
ATCAAGAAGTCCCTGCAGACCCTGGAACTGGGCGAGCTGAACAGCCGGAAGCTGAACACCATTGCCGAGA
AGATCGGCACCGACGTGCGGCACGCCATCAAGAGCACCAACAGCGCCCTGAACATCCTGCTGGGCTACAG
AGTGACCTTCACCCTGGTCATCGACAGCGAGAACATCCTGAGCGACTCCGAGAAGTTCAAGATCAACATC
TTCAGCCACAGCAAGCTGTGCCACGGCACCACCAACGAGGTGGTCAACCTGCAGCACAAGGCCAAGATGC
TGTTCCAGAAGTCTCTGAGCGAGGGCCTGCTGCACGAGGACATCAACATGGGCAAGAACTACATCATCCG
GATCGACAGCTACGCCCACGAGAGCAACAAGCTGGCCAGCGAGATGAACGCCAAGAACTACGCCATGGCC
AGCAGCGTGCGGTTCATCCGGAAGGACATCGACAAGCTGAAGCGGATCCTGGACGACTACAAGAACAGCC
CCCACAGCGCCTACAAGCGGATGGACGTGATCCACGTGGAAATCGACAAGATCTACGAGAGCATCGGCAC
CGCCCTGAAGTGGGCCAACGCCGCCGTGAAGTCCAACTTCGCCATCCTGACCGCCACCAGAGAGACATAC
CAGGCCCTGGAAAACCTGCTGAAGATCAGCAAGAAGTCTCACAGCATCAGAAGCACCTACACCACCCAGC
TGGACGCCGACAGCAACAGCGGCCCCTTCTACGCCAGCACCACCGCCATCGGCGACAAGCACGACCCCGA
CGACCTGTACGGCCTGAAGCACAGCGGCTACAACACCGCCAACAACGACGCCAGCAGCCGGTACAGCTAC
TACGTGAAGAAGTTCGGCGGCCACGGCAGCAGAAGCAACCACGCCACAAGCGAGAGCGGCGAGGACGACT
GCCTGAACGATAAGTGCTGCAAGAACTGCGAGAAGTCCAAGCCCTGGTACAAGAGATTCGGCCTGGGCAG
CGTGATCAGCGGCATCCAGAACATGTTCGGCGCCAGCTACCAGCAGGACCACAGCGACGACGACCACTAC
CCCAAGTTCCCCCACAGCCCTTACATCATCCCCACCGCCCCTCCCATCGACCTGGTGCCCAACGACATCC
ACACCAACACCAGAAGCAACATCATCAAGAACGGCGTGACCGAGAAAGTGATCCCCATGAGCAGCCCCAA
CTCCGCCCAGAGCGACCACGAGAAGAAAGAGCCCACCAGCGACGACAACAAGAATGACCCCGTGGACACC
AATAGCGCCAAGATCGAGGACGTGGCCGAGACAAAGAGCAGCATCGAGACAGAGACAGTGTCCAACGACC
TGGAAAACAAGGCCGCCGAAACCGAGGAATCCATCGACACCGAGCCCTACGAGAGCGAGAGCGTGGGCAC
CAAGAGCAGCACCGGCATCGACAACGATGCCACCGTGGACCAGAACAGCGGCAACGGCCACAACGCCATT
AAGACCACAAACAACCCCCACATCCAGAGCGTGAACCCCGACTTCCAGCCCGAGAACCCCAACAACCCTC
ACGTGAACCACTACGGCAGCTTCGAGATCCAGGCCAACATCTTCGGAAACCAGGGCAATCTGGAAAACAT
CCAGCGGCTGCAGCAGGACCCCAAGATCAACGAGCTGATCATCAAGGGCAAAGAGTTCTTCGAGCTGTTC
AACGCCGTGAAGATGAAGCTGATGCGGGGCAGCAGCTACCTGAACAGCAAGATGGTGTCCATCATGCTGG
CCAAGATCTTCCAGGGCAGCCTGAGCAACCTGTGCTACAACTTCAACCAGAACCGGTACTACTACGACAC
CCAGGCCTACAATAGCGCCCTGAGCAATGGCGCGCCGTCGACCTCCATCACGGCCTATAAGAGTGAGGGG
GAGTCAGCGGAGTTCTCCTTCCCACTCAACCTTGGAGAGGAAAGCCTGCAGGGAGAGTTGAGATGGAAGG
CAGAGAAGGCTCCTTCTTCCCAGTCCTGGATCACCTTCTCCCTAAAGAACCAAAAGGTGTCTGTGCAGAA
GTCTACTAGCAACCCCAAGTTCCAGCTGTCCGAAACGCTCCCACTCACCCTTCAGATACCCCAGGTCTCC
CTTCAGTTTGCTGGTTCTGGCAACCTGACCCTGACTCTGGACAGAGGGATACTGTATCAGGAAGTGAACC
TGGTGGTGATGAAAGTGACTCAGCCCGACAGCAACACTTTGACCTGTGAGGTGATGGGACCCACCTCACC
CAAGATGAGACTGATCTTGAAGCAGGAGAATCAGGAGGCCAGGGTCTCCAGGCAGGAGAAAGTGATTCAA
GTGCAGGCCCCTGAAGCAGGGGTGTGGCAATGTCTACTGAGTGAAGGTGAAGAGGTCAAGATGGACTCCA
AGATCCAGGTTTTATCCAAAGGGTTGAATTCCGGCAGCCTGCACCACATCCTGGACGCCCAGAAGATGCT
GTGGAACCACAGGGACAGGAACCTGCCTCCTCTGGCCCCTCTGGGCCCCCACCACCATCACCACCATTGA
GTCTAGACACGTGATTAATTAAGGATCCCCCGACCTCGACCTCTGGCTAATAAAGGAAATTTATTTTCAT
TGCAATAGTGTGTTGGAATTTTTTGTGTCTCTCACTCGGAAGGACATATGGGAGGGCAAATCATTTGGTC
GAGATCCCTCGGAGATCTCTAGCTAGAGGATCGATCCCCGCCCCGGACGAACTAAACCTGACTACGACAT
CTCTGCCCCTTCTTCGCGGGGCAGTGCATGTAATCCCTTCAGTTGGTTGGTACAACTTGCCAACTGGGCC
CTGTTCCACATGTGACACGGGGGGGGACCAAACACAAAGGGGTTCTCTGACTGTAGTTGACATCCTTATA
AATGGATGTGCACATTTGCCAACACTGAGTGGCTTTCATCCTGGAGCAGACTTTGCAGTCTGTGGACTGC
AACACAACATTGCCTTTATGTGTAACTCTTGGCTGAAGCTCTTACACCAATGCTGGGGGACATGTACCTC
CCAGGGGCCCAGGAAGACTACGGGAGGCTACACCAACGTCAATCAGAGGGGCCTGTGTAGCTACCGATAA
GCGGACCCTCAAGAGGGCATTAGCAATAGTGTTTATAAGGCCCCCTTGTTAACCCTAAACGGGTAGCATA
TGCTTCCCGGGTAGTAGTATATACTATCCAGACTAACCCTAATTCAATAGCATATGTTACCCAACGGGAA
GCATATGCTATCGAATTAGGGTTAGTAAAAGGGTCCTAAGGAACAGCGATATCTCCCACCCCATGAGCTG
TCACGGTTTTATTTACATGGGGTCAGGATTCCACGAGGGTAGTGAACCATTTTAGTCACAAGGGCAGTGG
CTGAAGATCAAGGAGCGGGCAGTGAACTCTCCTGAATCTTCGCCTGCTTCTTCATTCTCCTTCGTTTAGC
TAATAGAATAACTGCTGAGTTGTGAACAGTAAGGTGTATGTGAGGTGCTCGAAAACAAGGTTTCAGGTGA
CGCCCCCAGAATAAAATTTGGACGGGGGGTTCAGTGGTGGCATTGTGCTATGACACCAATATAACCCTCA
CAAACCCCTTGGGCAATAAATACTAGTGTAGGAATGAAACATTCTGAATATCTTTAACAATAGAAATCCA
TGGGGTGGGGACAAGCCGTAAAGACTGGATGTCCATCTCACACGAATTTATGGCTATGGGCAACACATAA
TCCTAGTGCAATATGATACTGGGGTTATTAAGATGTGTCCCAGGCAGGGACCAAGACAGGTGAACCATGT
TGTTACACTCTATTTGTAACAAGGGGAAAGAGAGTGGACGCCGACAGCAGCGGACTCCACTGGTTGTCTC
TAACACCCCCGAAAATTAAACGGGGCTCCACGCCAATGGGGCCCATAAACAAAGACAAGTGGCCACTCTT
TTTTTTGAAATTGTGGAGTGGGGGCACGCGTCAGCCCCCACACGCCGCCCTGCGGTTTTGGACTGTAAAA
TAAGGGTGTAATAACTTGGCTGATTGTAACCCCGCTAACCACTGCGGTCAAACCACTTGCCCACAAAACC
ACTAATGGCACCCCGGGGAATACCTGCATAAGTAGGTGGGCGGGCCAAGATAGGGGCGCGATTGCTGCGA
TCTGGAGGACAAATTACACACACTTGCGCCTGAGCGCCAAGCACAGGGTTGTTGGTCCTCATATTCACGA
GGTCGCTGAGAGCACGGTGGGCTAATGTTGCCATGGGTAGCATATACTACCCAAATATCTGGATAGCATA
TGCTATCCTAATCTATATCTGGGTAGCATAGGCTATCCTAATCTATATCTGGGTAGCATATGCTATCCTA
ATCTATATCTGGGTAGTATATGCTATCCTAATTTATATCTGGGTAGCATAGGCTATCCTAATCTATATCT
GGGTAGCATATGCTATCCTAATCTATATCTGGGTAGTATATGCTATCCTAATCTGTATCCGGGTAGCATA
TGCTATCCTAATAGAGATTAGGGTAGTATATGCTATCCTAATTTATATCTGGGTAGCATATACTACCCAA
ATATCTGGATAGCATATGCTATCCTAATCTATATCTGGGTAGCATATGCTATCCTAATCTATATCTGGGT
AGCATAGGCTATCCTAATCTATATCTGGGTAGCATATGCTATCCTAATCTATATCTGGGTAGTATATGCT
ATCCTAATTTATATCTGGGTAGCATAGGCTATCCTAATCTATATCTGGGTAGCATATGCTATCCTAATCT
ATATCTGGGTAGTATATGCTATCCTAATCTGTATCCGGGTAGCATATGCTATCCTCATGATAAGCTGTCA
AACATGAGAATTTTCTTGAAGACGAAAGGGCCTCGTGATACGCCTATTTTTATAGGTTAATGTCATGATA
ATAATGGTTTCTTAGACGTCAGGTGGCACTTTTCGGGGAAATGTGCGCGGAACCCCTATTTGTTTATTTT
TCTAAATACATTCAAATATGTATCCGCTCATGAGACAATAACCCTGATAAATGCTTCAATAATATTGAAA
AAGGAAGAGTATGAGTATTCAACATTTCCGTGTCGCCCTTATTCCCTTTTTTGCGGCATTTTGCCTTCCT
GTTTTTGCTCACCCAGAAACGCTGGTGAAAGTAAAAGATGCTGAAGATCAGTTGGGTGCACGAGTGGGTT
ACATCGAACTGGATCTCAACAGCGGTAAGATCCTTGAGAGTTTTCGCCCCGAAGAACGTTTTCCAATGAT
GAGCACTTTTAAAGTTCTGCTATGTGGCGCGGTATTATCCCGTGTTGACGCCGGGCAAGAGCAACTCGGT
CGCCGCATACACTATTCTCAGAATGACTTGGTTGAGTACTCACCAGTCACAGAAAAGCATCTTACGGATG
GCATGACAGTAAGAGAATTATGCAGTGCTGCCATAACCATGAGTGATAACACTGCGGCCAACTTACTTCT
GACAACGATCGGAGGACCGAAGGAGCTAACCGCTTTTTTGCACAACATGGGGGATCATGTAACTCGCCTT
GATCGTTGGGAACCGGAGCTGAATGAAGCCATACCAAACGACGAGCGTGACACCACGATGCCTGCAGCAA
TGGCAACAACGTTGCGCAAACTATTAACTGGCGAACTACTTACTCTAGCTTCCCGGCAACAATTAATAGA
CTGGATGGAGGCGGATAAAGTTGCAGGACCACTTCTGCGCTCGGCCCTTCCGGCTGGCTGGTTTATTGCT
GATAAATCTGGAGCCGGTGAGCGTGGGTCTCGCGGTATCATTGCAGCACTGGGGCCAGATGGTAAGCCCT
CCCGTATCGTAGTTATCTACACGACGGGGAGTCAGGCAACTATGGATGAACGAAATAGACAGATCGCTGA
GATAGGTGCCTCACTGATTAAGCATTGGTAACTGTCAGACCAAGTTTACTCATATATACTTTAGATTGAT
TTAAAACTTCATTTTTAATTTAAAAGGATCTAGGTGAAGATCCTTTTTGATAATCTCATGACCAAAATCC
CTTAACGTGAGTTTTCGTTCCACTGAGCGTCAGACCCCGTAGAAAAGATCAAAGGATCTTCTTGAGATCC
TTTTTTTCTGCGCGTAATCTGCTGCTTGCAAACAAAAAAACCACCGCTACCAGCGGTGGTTTGTTTGCCG
GATCAAGAGCTACCAACTCTTTTTCCGAAGGTAACTGGCTTCAGCAGAGCGCAGATACCAAATACTGTTC
TTCTAGTGTAGCCGTAGTTAGGCCACCACTTCAAGAACTCTGTAGCACCGCCTACATACCTCGCTCTGCT
AATCCTGTTACCAGTGGCTGCTGCCAGTGGCGATAAGTCGTGTCTTACCGGGTTGGACTCAAGACGATAG
TTACCGGATAAGGCGCAGCGGTCGGGCTGAACGGGGGGTTCGTGCACACAGCCCAGCTTGGAGCGAACGA
CCTACACCGAACTGAGATACCTACAGCGTGAGCTATGAGAAAGCGCCACGCTTCCCGAAGGGAGAAAGGC
GGACAGGTATCCGGTAAGCGGCAGGGTCGGAACAGGAGAGCGCACGAGGGAGCTTCCAGGGGGAAACGCC
TGGTATCTTTATAGTCCTGTCGGGTTTCGCCACCTCTGACTTGAGCGTCGATTTTTGTGATGCTCGTCAG
GGGGGCGGAGCCTATGGAAAAACGCCAGCAACGCGGCCTTTTTACGGTTCCTGGCCTTTTGCTGGCCTTT
TGCTCACATGTTCTTTCCTGCGTTATCCCCTGATTCTGTGGATAACCGTATTACCGCCTTTGAGTGAGCT
GATACCGCTCGCCGCAGCCGAACGACCGAGCGCAGCGAGTCAGTGAGCGAGGAAGCGGAAGAGCGCCCAA
TACGCAAACCGCCTCTCCCCGCGCGTTGGCCGATTCATTAATGCAGCTGGCACGACAGGTTTCCCGACTG
GAAAGCGGGCAGTGAGCGCAACGCAATTAATGTGAGTTAGCTCACTCATTAGGCACCCCAGGCTTTACAC
TTTATGCTTCCGGCTCGTATGTTGTGTGGAATTGTGAGCGGATAACAATTTCACACAGGAAACAGCTATG
ACCATGATTACGCCAAGCTCTAGCTAGAGGTCGACCAATTCTCATGTTTGACAGCTTATCATCGCAGATC
CGGGCAACGTTGTTGCCATTGCTGCAGGCGCAGAACTGGTAGGTATGGAAGATCTATACATTGAATCAAT
ATTGGCAATTAGCCATATTAGTCATTGGTTATATAGCATAAATCAATATTGGCTATTGGCCATTGCATAC
GTTGTATCTATATCATAATATGTACATTTATATTGGCTCATGTCCAATATGACCGC
